Addgene plasmid #124533: 2xP53_RE::NLuc
Purpose: p53 NLuc luciferase reporter
Depositing lab: Koen Venken. Depositing organization: Baylor College of Medicine. Publication: Rapid and Efficient Synthetic Assembly of Multiplex Luciferase Reporter Plasmids for the Simultaneous Monitoring of Up to Six Cellular Signaling Pathways. Sarrion-Perdigones A, Gonzalez Y, Venken KJT. Curr Protoc Mol Biol. 2020 Jun;131(1):e121. doi: 10.1002/cpmb.121. PubMed 32539183.
Backbone
  Vector backbone: AlphaC Vector
  Backbone manufacturer: Venken Lab, #124526
  Backbone size w/o insert (bp): 2328
  Total vector size (bp): 3416
  Vector type: Mammalian Expression, Luciferase, Synthetic Biology
Growth in bacteria
  Bacterial resistance: Kanamycin, 50 μg/mL
  Growth temperature: 37°C
  Growth strain: DH5alpha
  Copy number: High Copy
Gene/Insert
  Gene/Insert name: P53 NLuc reporter (alt name: Transcription Blocker + 2 copies of the p53 DNA binding motif + miniP, NLuc luciferase)
  Species: H. sapiens (human), Synthetic
  Insert size (bp): 1088
  Cloning method: Restriction Enzyme; 5′ cloning site BsaI (destroyed during cloning); 3′ cloning site BsaI (destroyed during cloning)
  Sequencing primers: 5′ aat gag ctg att taa caa aaa ttt aac gcg; 3′ ctt ttt acg gtt cct ggc ctt ttg
Terms and licenses: Academic/Nonprofit Terms; Industry Terms: Not Available to Industry
Depositor comments: Insert can be released with BsmBI for further cloning into Omega level vectors.
How to cite: 2xP53_RE::NLuc was a gift from Koen Venken (Addgene plasmid # 124533 ; http://n2t.net/addgene:124533 ; RRID:Addgene_124533)
