[The description below was written by a language model from this plasmid's Addgene catalogue record and pLannotate feature annotations shown in this document.]
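Description:
2xP53_RE::NLuc is a 3,416 bp mammalian luciferase reporter plasmid that reads out p53 transcriptional activity. It is built in the AlphaC vector, a small (2,328 bp) synthetic-biology backbone used as one level of a hierarchical assembly system. It is maintained in E. coli at high copy through a ColE1/pUC-type origin and selected with kanamycin; the aminoglycoside phosphotransferase gene is annotated downstream of a cat promoter. The backbone also carries an f1 phage origin and a short tet promoter remnant. Two full sequence records are provided, one from the depositor and one from repository sequencing. They have the same length and the same features in the same order, differing only in where numbering starts on the circle.

The 1,088 bp insert is a self-contained transcription unit. It opens with a transcription blocker, annotated as a synthetic poly(A) signal followed by the RNA polymerase II pause site from the human α2 globin gene, which limits read-through from upstream sequences and so keeps background low. According to the catalogue entry, two copies of the p53 DNA binding motif come next; these are not annotated individually in the feature tables but would fall in the gap before the minimal TATA-box promoter (minP). That promoter has low basal activity, so expression depends on p53 binding to the response elements. It drives NLuc, an engineered luciferase derived from the Oplophorus gracilirostris catalytic subunit, and the unit ends with a bGH poly(A) signal.

The insert was assembled through BsaI sites that were destroyed during cloning. It can be released with BsmBI for transfer into Omega-level vectors, allowing it to be combined with other pathway reporters in multiplex luciferase plasmids that monitor several signaling pathways simultaneously.
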