Features (pLannotate 1.2.2; 10 found; start..end, strand, type, name):
     26..74      +  polyA_signal   poly(A) signal: synthetic polyadenylation signal
     88..179     +  misc_feature   pause site: RNA polymerase II transcriptional pause signal from the human α2 globin gene
    292..323     +  promoter       minP: minimal TATA-box promoter with low basal activity
    348..869     +  CDS            LUCI_OPLGR (fragment): Experimental evidence at protein level: Swiss-Prot protein existence level 1. Catalytic subunit of oplophorus-luciferin 2-monooxygenase. Oxidoreductase that converts coelenterazine (the oplophorus luciferin) to coelenteramide under emission of blue light with a maximum at 454 nm. Is also active with bisdeoxycoelenterazine. From Oplophorus gracilirostris (Luminous shrimp).
    877..1101    +  polyA_signal   bGH poly(A) signal: bovine growth hormone polyadenylation signal
   1226..1814    -  rep_origin     ori: high-copy-number ColE1/pMB1/pBR322/pUC origin of replication
   1929..2031    +  promoter       cat promoter: promoter of the E. coli cat gene encoding chloramphenicol acetyltransferase
   2032..2845    +  CDS            KanR (fragment): aminoglycoside phosphotransferase; aph(3')-Ia; confers resistance to kanamycin in bacteria or G418 (Geneticin®) in eukaryotes
   2933..2950    -  promoter       tet promoter (fragment): E. coli promoter for tetracycline efflux protein gene
   2961..3416    +  rep_origin     f1 ori (sequence partly withheld): f1 bacteriophage origin of replication; arrow indicates direction of (+) strand synthesis
>Addgene plasmid #124533 | 2xP53_RE::NLuc | depositor full sequence | sequence record 257568 | 2xP53_RE::NLuc sequence 3416 bps
TAACCTCGAGCGTCTCAGCTTGGAGAATAAAATATCTTTATTTTCATTACATCTGTGTGTTGGTTTTTTG
TGTGAATCGATAGTACTAACATACGCTCTCCATCAAAACAAAACGAAACAAAACAAACTAGCAAAATAGG
CTGTCCCCAGTGCAAGTGCAGGTGCCAGAACATTTCTCTCGCTGTCAGGAGTACAGAACATGTCTAAGCA
TGCTGTGCCTTGCCTGGACTTGCCTGGCCTTGCCTTCCCTCGAGGATATCAAATCTGGCCTCGGCGGCCA
AGCTTAGACACTAGAGGGTATATAATGGAAGCTCGACTTCCAGCTTGGCAATCCGGTACTGTTGGTAAAG
CCACCAATGGTGTTTACCTTGGAGGACTTCGTGGGTGACTGGAGGCAAACTGCAGGATACAATTTGGACC
AGGTCCTCGAACAGGGAGGAGTCAGCAGCCTTTTCCAAAACTTGGGCGTGTCCGTTACCCCTATTCAGAG
AATTGTCCTTTCCGGAGAGAACGGATTGAAAATAGATATCCACGTCATAATCCCGTATGAAGGACTGTCT
GGGGACCAAATGGGTCAGATTGAAAAAATATTCAAAGTAGTTTATCCCGTTGATGATCATCACTTCAAAG
TTATCCTTCATTATGGGACTTTGGTAATCGATGGAGTTACTCCTAATATGATAGATTACTTTGGCCGACC
TTACGAGGGGATCGCTGTATTCGACGGCAAGAAAATCACCGTCACTGGAACCCTCTGGAACGGCAACAAG
ATTATTGACGAGCGATTGATCAATCCAGACGGATCTTTGCTTTTCCGCGTAACGATAAACGGCGTAACAG
GGTGGAGGCTCTGCGAACGAATACTCGCCTGAGCTTCTGTGCCTTCTAGTTGCCAGCCATCTGTTGTTTG
CCCCTCCCCCGTGCCTTCCTTGACCCTGGAAGGTGCCACTCCCACTGTCCTTTCCTAATAAAATGAGGAA
ATTGCATCGCATTGTCTGAGTAGGTGTCATTCTATTCTGGGGGGTGGGGTGGGGCAGGACAGCAAGGGGG
AGGATTGGGAAGACAATAGCAGGCATGCTGGGGATGCGGTGGGCTCTATGGCGCTTGGCTGAGACGCTCG
AGTGACACGGTTATCCACAGAATCAGGGGATAACGCAGGAAAGAACATGTGAGCAAAAGGCCAGCAAAAG
GCCAGGAACCGTAAAAAGGCCGCGTTGCTGGCGTTTTTCCATAGGCTCCGCCCCCCTGACGAGCATCACA
AAAATCGACGCTCAAGTCAGAGGTGGCGAAACCCGACAGGACTATAAAGATACCAGGCGTTTCCCCCTGG
AAGCTCCCTCGTGCGCTCTCCTGTTCCGACCCTGCCGCTTACCGGATACCTGTCCGCCTTTCTCCCTTCG
GGAAGCGTGGCGCTTTCTCATAGCTCACGCTGTAGGTATCTCAGTTCGGTGTAGGTCGTTCGCTCCAAGC
TGGGCTGTGTGCACGAACCCCCCGTTCAGCCCGACCGCTGCGCCTTATCCGGTAACTATCGTCTTGAGTC
CAACCCGGTAAGACACGACTTATCGCCACTGGCAGCAGCCACTGGTAACAGGATTAGCAGAGCGAGGTAT
GTAGGCGGTGCTACAGAGTTCTTGAAGTGGTGGCCTAACTACGGCTACACTAGAAGAACAGTATTTGGTA
TCTGCGCTCTGCTGAAGCCAGTTACCTTCGGAAAAAGAGTTGGTAGCTCTTGATCCGGCAAACAAACCAC
CGCTGGTAGCGGTGGTTTTTTTGTTTGCAAGCAGCAGATTACGCGCAGAAAAAAAGGATCTCAAGAAGAT
CCTTTGATCTTTTCTACGGGGTCTGACGCTCAGTGGAACGAAAACTCACGTTAAGGGATTTTGGTCATGA
GATTATCAAAAAGGATCTTCACCTAGATCCTTTTGTGATGATCGGCACGTAAGAGGTTCCAACTTTCACC
ATAATGAAATAAGATCACTACCGGGCGTATTTTTTGAGTTATCGAGATTTTCAGGAGCTAAGGAAGCTAA
AATGAGCCATATTCAACGGGAAACGTCTTGCTCAAGGCCGCGATTAAATTCCAACATGGATGCTGATTTA
TATGGGTATAAATGGGCTCGCGATAATGTCGGGCAATCAGGTGCGACAATCTACCGATTGTATGGGAAGC
CCGATGCGCCAGAGTTGTTTCTGAAACATGGCAAAGGTAGCGTTGCCAATGATGTTACAGATGAGATGGT
CAGACTAAACTGGCTGACGGAATTTATGCCTCTTCCGACCATCAAGCATTTTATCCGTACTCCTGATGAT
GCATGGTTACTCACCACTGCGATCCCAGGGAAAACAGCATTCCAGGTATTAGAAGAATATCCTGATTCAG
GTGAAAATATTGTTGATGCGCTGGCAGTGTTCCTGCGCCGGTTGCATTCGATTCCTGTTTGTAATTGTCC
TTTTAACAGCGATCGCGTATTTCGACTCGCTCAGGCGCAATCACGAATGAATAACGGTTTGGTTGATGCG
AGTGATTTTGATGACGAGCGTAATGGCTGGCCTGTTGAACAAGTCTGGAAAGAAATGCATAAACTTTTGC
CATTCTCACCGGATTCAGTCGTCACTCATGGTGATTTCTCACTTGATAACCTTATTTTTGACGAGGGGAA
ATTAATAGGTTGTATTGATGTTGGACGAGTCGGAATCGCAGACCGATACCAGGATCTTGCCATCCTATGG
AACTGCCTCGGTGAGTTTTCTCCTTCATTACAGAAACGGCTTTTTCAAAAATATGGTATTGATAATCCTG
ATATGAATAAATTGCAGTTTCATTTGATGCTCGATGAGTTTTTCTGATTTTTTTTAAGGCAGTTATTGGT
GCCCTTAAACGCCTGGTTGCTACGCCTGAATAAGTGATAATAAGCGGATGAATGGCAGAAATTCGATGAT
AAGCTGTCAAACATGATGT
[125 nt withheld, positions 2960-3084]
C
[91 nt withheld, positions 3086-3176]
AGGGTGATGGTTCACGTAGTGGGCCAGCGCCCTGATAGACGGTTTTTCGCCCTTTGACGTTGGAGTCCAC
GTTCTTT
[37 nt withheld, positions 3254-3290]
ACCCTATCTCGGTCTATTCTTTTGATTTATAAGGGATTTTGCCGATTTCGGCCTATTGGTTAAAAAATGA
GCTGATTTAACAAAAATTTAACGCGAATTTTAACAAAATATTAACGCTTACAATTT
