Features (pLannotate 1.2.2; 10 found; start..end, strand, type, name):
     16..471     +  rep_origin     f1 ori (sequence partly withheld): f1 bacteriophage origin of replication; arrow indicates direction of (+) strand synthesis
    497..545     +  polyA_signal   poly(A) signal: synthetic polyadenylation signal
    559..650     +  misc_feature   pause site: RNA polymerase II transcriptional pause signal from the human α2 globin gene
    763..794     +  promoter       minP: minimal TATA-box promoter with low basal activity
    819..1340    +  CDS            LUCI_OPLGR (fragment): Experimental evidence at protein level: Swiss-Prot protein existence level 1. Catalytic subunit of oplophorus-luciferin 2-monooxygenase. Oxidoreductase that converts coelenterazine (the oplophorus luciferin) to coelenteramide under emission of blue light with a maximum at 454 nm. Is also active with bisdeoxycoelenterazine. From Oplophorus gracilirostris (Luminous shrimp).
   1348..1572    +  polyA_signal   bGH poly(A) signal: bovine growth hormone polyadenylation signal
   1697..2285    -  rep_origin     ori: high-copy-number ColE1/pMB1/pBR322/pUC origin of replication
   2400..2502    +  promoter       cat promoter: promoter of the E. coli cat gene encoding chloramphenicol acetyltransferase
   2503..3316    +  CDS            KanR (fragment): aminoglycoside phosphotransferase; aph(3')-Ia; confers resistance to kanamycin in bacteria or G418 (Geneticin®) in eukaryotes
   3404..5       -  promoter       tet promoter (fragment) (across the origin): E. coli promoter for tetracycline efflux protein gene
>Addgene plasmid #124533 | 2xP53_RE::NLuc | addgene full sequence | sequence record 272276 | Addgene NGS Result
GTCAAACATGATGT
[125 nt withheld, positions 15-139]
C
[91 nt withheld, positions 141-231]
AGGGTGATGGTTCACGTAGTGGGCCAGCGCCCTGATAGACGGTTTTTCGCCCTTTGACGTTGGAGTCCAC
GTTCTTT
[37 nt withheld, positions 309-345]
ACCCTATCTCGGTCTATTCTTTTGATTTATAAGGGATTTTGCCGATTTCGGCCTATTGGTTAAAAAATGA
GCTGATTTAACAAAAATTTAACGCGAATTTTAACAAAATATTAACGCTTACAATTTTAACCTCGAGCGTC
TCAGCTTGGAGAATAAAATATCTTTATTTTCATTACATCTGTGTGTTGGTTTTTTGTGTGAATCGATAGT
ACTAACATACGCTCTCCATCAAAACAAAACGAAACAAAACAAACTAGCAAAATAGGCTGTCCCCAGTGCA
AGTGCAGGTGCCAGAACATTTCTCTCGCTGTCAGGAGTACAGAACATGTCTAAGCATGCTGTGCCTTGCC
TGGACTTGCCTGGCCTTGCCTTCCCTCGAGGATATCAAATCTGGCCTCGGCGGCCAAGCTTAGACACTAG
AGGGTATATAATGGAAGCTCGACTTCCAGCTTGGCAATCCGGTACTGTTGGTAAAGCCACCAATGGTGTT
TACCTTGGAGGACTTCGTGGGTGACTGGAGGCAAACTGCAGGATACAATTTGGACCAGGTCCTCGAACAG
GGAGGAGTCAGCAGCCTTTTCCAAAACTTGGGCGTGTCCGTTACCCCTATTCAGAGAATTGTCCTTTCCG
GAGAGAACGGATTGAAAATAGATATCCACGTCATAATCCCGTATGAAGGACTGTCTGGGGACCAAATGGG
TCAGATTGAAAAAATATTCAAAGTAGTTTATCCCGTTGATGATCATCACTTCAAAGTTATCCTTCATTAT
GGGACTTTGGTAATCGATGGAGTTACTCCTAATATGATAGATTACTTTGGCCGACCTTACGAGGGGATCG
CTGTATTCGACGGCAAGAAAATCACCGTCACTGGAACCCTCTGGAACGGCAACAAGATTATTGACGAGCG
ATTGATCAATCCAGACGGATCTTTGCTTTTCCGCGTAACGATAAACGGCGTAACAGGGTGGAGGCTCTGC
GAACGAATACTCGCCTGAGCTTCTGTGCCTTCTAGTTGCCAGCCATCTGTTGTTTGCCCCTCCCCCGTGC
CTTCCTTGACCCTGGAAGGTGCCACTCCCACTGTCCTTTCCTAATAAAATGAGGAAATTGCATCGCATTG
TCTGAGTAGGTGTCATTCTATTCTGGGGGGTGGGGTGGGGCAGGACAGCAAGGGGGAGGATTGGGAAGAC
AATAGCAGGCATGCTGGGGATGCGGTGGGCTCTATGGCGCTTGGCTGAGACGCTCGAGTGACACGGTTAT
CCACAGAATCAGGGGATAACGCAGGAAAGAACATGTGAGCAAAAGGCCAGCAAAAGGCCAGGAACCGTAA
AAAGGCCGCGTTGCTGGCGTTTTTCCATAGGCTCCGCCCCCCTGACGAGCATCACAAAAATCGACGCTCA
AGTCAGAGGTGGCGAAACCCGACAGGACTATAAAGATACCAGGCGTTTCCCCCTGGAAGCTCCCTCGTGC
GCTCTCCTGTTCCGACCCTGCCGCTTACCGGATACCTGTCCGCCTTTCTCCCTTCGGGAAGCGTGGCGCT
TTCTCATAGCTCACGCTGTAGGTATCTCAGTTCGGTGTAGGTCGTTCGCTCCAAGCTGGGCTGTGTGCAC
GAACCCCCCGTTCAGCCCGACCGCTGCGCCTTATCCGGTAACTATCGTCTTGAGTCCAACCCGGTAAGAC
ACGACTTATCGCCACTGGCAGCAGCCACTGGTAACAGGATTAGCAGAGCGAGGTATGTAGGCGGTGCTAC
AGAGTTCTTGAAGTGGTGGCCTAACTACGGCTACACTAGAAGAACAGTATTTGGTATCTGCGCTCTGCTG
AAGCCAGTTACCTTCGGAAAAAGAGTTGGTAGCTCTTGATCCGGCAAACAAACCACCGCTGGTAGCGGTG
GTTTTTTTGTTTGCAAGCAGCAGATTACGCGCAGAAAAAAAGGATCTCAAGAAGATCCTTTGATCTTTTC
TACGGGGTCTGACGCTCAGTGGAACGAAAACTCACGTTAAGGGATTTTGGTCATGAGATTATCAAAAAGG
ATCTTCACCTAGATCCTTTTGTGATGATCGGCACGTAAGAGGTTCCAACTTTCACCATAATGAAATAAGA
TCACTACCGGGCGTATTTTTTGAGTTATCGAGATTTTCAGGAGCTAAGGAAGCTAAAATGAGCCATATTC
AACGGGAAACGTCTTGCTCAAGGCCGCGATTAAATTCCAACATGGATGCTGATTTATATGGGTATAAATG
GGCTCGCGATAATGTCGGGCAATCAGGTGCGACAATCTACCGATTGTATGGGAAGCCCGATGCGCCAGAG
TTGTTTCTGAAACATGGCAAAGGTAGCGTTGCCAATGATGTTACAGATGAGATGGTCAGACTAAACTGGC
TGACGGAATTTATGCCTCTTCCGACCATCAAGCATTTTATCCGTACTCCTGATGATGCATGGTTACTCAC
CACTGCGATCCCAGGGAAAACAGCATTCCAGGTATTAGAAGAATATCCTGATTCAGGTGAAAATATTGTT
GATGCGCTGGCAGTGTTCCTGCGCCGGTTGCATTCGATTCCTGTTTGTAATTGTCCTTTTAACAGCGATC
GCGTATTTCGACTCGCTCAGGCGCAATCACGAATGAATAACGGTTTGGTTGATGCGAGTGATTTTGATGA
CGAGCGTAATGGCTGGCCTGTTGAACAAGTCTGGAAAGAAATGCATAAACTTTTGCCATTCTCACCGGAT
TCAGTAGTCACTCATGGTGATTTCTCACTTGATAACCTTATTTTTGACGAGGGGAAATTAATAGGTTGTA
TTGATGTTGGACGAGTCGGAATCGCAGACCGATACCAGGATCTTGCCATCCTATGGAACTGCCTCGGTGA
GTTTTCTCCTTCATTACAGAAACGGCTTTTTCAAAAATATGGTATTGATAATCCTGATATGAATAAATTG
CAGTTTCATTTGATGCTCGATGAGTTTTTCTGATTTTTTTTAAGGCAGTTATTGGTGCCCTTAAACGCCT
GGTTGCTACGCCTGAATAAGTGATAATAAGCGGATGAATGGCAGAAATTCGATGATAAGCT
